>Addgene plasmid #158189 | p667-UBC-BCKDK-V5-miniTurbo_IDG-K | addgene full sequence | sequence record 328918 | Addgene NGS Result
AATTGGTTTAACATAACAAATTGGCTGTGGTATATAAAATTATTCATAATGATAGTAGGAGGCTTGGTAG
GTTTAAGAATAGTTTTTGCTGTACTTTCTATAGTGAATAGAGTTAGGCAGGGATATTCACCATTATCGTT
TCAGACCCACCTCCCAACCCCGAGGGGACCCGACAGGCCCGAAGGAATAGAAGAAGAAGGTGGAGAGAGA
GACAGAGACAGATCCATTCGATTAGTGAACGGATCTCGACGGTATCGGTTAACTTTTAAAAGAAAAGGGG
GGATTGGGGGGTACAGTGCAGGGGAAAGAATAGTAGACATAATAGCAACAGACATACAAACTAAAGAATT
ACAAAAACAAATTACAAAATTCAAAATTTTATCGTCCAGTGTGGTGGAATTCTGCAGATATCAACTTTGT
ATAGAAAAGTTGGCCTCCGCGCCGGGTTTTGGCGCCTCCCGCGGGCGCCCCCCTCCTCACGGCGAGCGCT
GCCACGTCAGACGAAGGGCGCAGCGAGCGTCCTGATCCTTCCGCCCGGACGCTCAGGACAGCGGCCCGCT
GCTCATAAGACTCGGCCTTAGAACCCCAGTATCAGCAGAAGGACATTTTAGGACGGGACTTGGGTGACTC
TAGGGCACTGGTTTTCTTTCCAGAGAGCGGAACAGGCGAGGAAAAGTAGTCCCTTCTCGGCGATTCTGCG
GAGGGATCTCCGTGGGGCGGTGAACGCCGATGATTATATAAGGACGCGCCGGGTGTGGCACAGCTAGTTC
CGTCGCAGCCGGGATTTGGGTCGCGGTTCTTGTTTGTGGATCGCTGTGATCGTCACTTGGTGAGTAGCGG
GCTGCTGGGCTGGCCGGGGCTTTCGTGGCCGCCGGGCCGCTCGGTGGGACGGAAGCGTGTGGAGAGACCG
CCAAGGGCTGTAGTCTGGGTCCGCGAGCAAGGTTGCCCTGAACTGGGGGTTGGGGGGAGCGCAGCAAAAT
GGCGGCTGTTCCCGAGTCTTGAATGGAAGACGCTTGTGAGGCGGGCTGTGAGGTCGTTGAAACAAGGTGG
GGGGCATGGTGGGCGGCAAGAACCCAAGGTCTTGAGGCCTTCGCTAATGCGGGAAAGCTCTTATTCGGGT
GAGATGGGCTGGGGCACCATCTGGGGACCCTGACGTGAAGTTTGTCACTGACTGGAGAACTCGGTTTGTC
GTCTGTTGCGGGGGCGGCAGTTATGGCGGTGCCGTTGGGCAGTGCACCCGTACCTTTGGGAGCGCGCGCC
CTCGTCGTGTCGTGACGTCACCCGTTCTGTTGGCTTATAATGCAGGGTGGGGCCACCTGCCGGTAGGTGT
GCGGTAGGCTTTTCTCCGTCGCAGGACGCAGGGTTCGGGCCTAGGGTAGGCTCTCCTGAATCGACAGGCG
CCGGACCTCTGGTGAGGGGAGGGATAAGTGAGGCGTCAGTTTCTTTGGTCGGTTTTATGTACCTATCTTC
TTAAGTAGCTGAAGCTCCGGTTTTGAACTATGCGCTCGGGGTTGGCGAGTGTGTTTTGTGAAGTTTTTTA
GGCACCTTTTGAAATGTAATCATTTGGGTCAATATGTAATTTTCAGTGTTAGACTAGTAAATTGTCCGCT
AAATTCTGGCCGTTTTTGGCTTTTTTGTTAGACACAAGTTTGTACAAAAAAGTTGGCATGATCCTGGCGT
CGGTGCTGAGGAGCGGTCCCGGGGGCGGGCTTCCGCTCCGGCCCCTCCTGGGACCCGCACTCGCGCTCCG
GGCCCGCTCGACGTCGGCCACCGACACACACCACGTGGAGATGGCTCGGGAGCGCTCCAAGACCGTCACC
TCCTTTTACAACCAGTCGGCCATCGACGCGGCAGCGGAGAAGCCCTCAGTCCGCCTAACGCCCACCATGA
TGCTCTACGCTGGCCGCTCTCAGGACGGCAGCCACCTTCTGAAAAGTGCTCGGTACCTGCAGCAAGAACT
TCCAGTGAGGATTGCTCACCGCATCAAGGGCTTCCGCTGCCTTCCTTTCATCATTGGCTGCAACCCCACC
ATACTGCACGTGCATGAGCTATATATCCGTGCCTTCCAGAAGCTGACAGACTTCCCTCCGATCAAGGACC
AGGCGGACGAGGCCCAGTACTGCCAGCTGGTGCGACAGCTGCTGGATGACCACAAGGATGTGGTGACCCT
CTTGGCAGAGGGCCTACGTGAGAGCCGGAAGCACATAGAGGATGAAAAGCTCGTCCGCTACTTCTTGGAC
AAGACGCTGACTTCGAGGCTTGGAATCCGCATGTTGGCCACGCATCACCTGGCGCTGCATGAGGACAAGC
CTGACTTTGTCGGCATCATCTGTACTCGTCTCTCACCAAAGAAGATTATTGAGAAGTGGGTGGACTTTGC
CAGACGCCTGTGTGAGCACAAGTATGGCAATGCGCCCCGTGTCCGCATCAATGGCCATGTGGCTGCCCGG
TTCCCCTTCATCCCTATGCCACTGGACTACATCCTGCCGGAGCTGCTCAAGAATGCCATGAGAGCCACAA
TGGAGAGTCACCTAGACACTCCCTACAATGTCCCAGATGTGGTCATCACCATCGCCAACAATGATGTCGA
TCTGATCATCAGGATCTCAGACCGTGGTGGAGGAATCGCTCACAAAGATCTGGACCGGGTCATGGACTAC
CACTTCACTACTGCTGAGGCCAGCACACAGGACCCCCGGATCAGCCCCCTCTTTGGCCATCTGGACATGC
ATAGTGGCGCCCAGTCAGGACCCATGCACGGCTTTGGCTTCGGGTTGCCCACGTCACGGGCCTACGCGGA
GTACCTCGGTGGGTCTCTGCAGCTGCAGTCCCTGCAGGGCATTGGCACGGACGTCTACCTGCGGCTCCGC
CACATCGATGGCCGGGAGGAAAGCTTCCGGATCTGCCCAACTTTCTTGTACAAAGTGGGCGGCAAGCCCA
TCCCCAACCCCCTGCTGGGCCTGGACAGCACCGCTAGCATCCCGCTGCTGAACGCTAAACAGATTCTGGG
ACAGCTGGACGGCGGGAGCGTGGCAGTCCTGCCTGTGGTCGACTCCACCAATCAGTACCTGCTGGATCGA
ATCGGCGAGCTGAAGAGTGGGGATGCTTGCATTGCAGAATATCAGCAGGCAGGGAGAGGAAGCAGAGGGA
GGAAATGGTTCTCTCCTTTTGGAGCTAACCTGTACCTGAGTATGTTTTGGCGCCTGAAGCGGGGACCAGC
AGCAATCGGCCTGGGCCCGGTCATCGGAATTGTCATGGCAGAAGCGCTGCGAAAGCTGGGAGCAGACAAG
GTGCGAGTCAAATGGCCCAATGACCTGTATCTGCAGGATAGAAAGCTGGCAGGCATCCTGGTGGAGCTGG
CCGGAATAACAGGCGATGCTGCACAGATCGTCATTGGCGCCGGGATTAACGTGGCTATGAGGCGCGTGGA
GGAAAGCGTGGTCAATCAGGGCTGGATCACACTGCAGGAAGCAGGGATTAACCTGGACAGGAATACTCTG
GCCGCTATGCTGATCCGAGAGCTGCGGGCAGCCCTGGAACTGTTCGAGCAGGAAGGCCTGGCTCCATATC
TGTCACGGTGGGAGAAGCTGGATAACTTCATCAATAGACCCGTGAAGCTGATCATTGGGGACAAAGAGAT
TTTCGGGATTAGCCGGGGGATTGATAAACAGGGAGCCCTGCTGCTGGAACAGGACGGAGTTATCAAACCC
TGGATGGGCGGAGAAATCAGTCTGCGGTCTGCCGAAAAGTAAGCCAACTTTATTATACATAGTTGATATC
CAGCACAGTGGCGGCCGCTCGACAATCAACCTCTGGATTACAAAATTTGTGAAAGATTGACTGGTATTCT
TAACTATGTTGCTCCTTTTACGCTATGTGGATACGCTGCTTTAATGCCTTTGTATCATGCTATTGCTTCC
CGTATGGCTTTCATTTTCTCCTCCTTGTATAAATCCTGGTTGCTGTCTCTTTATGAGGAGTTGTGGCCCG
TTGTCAGGCAACGTGGCGTGGTGTGCACTGTGTTTGCTGACGCAACCCCCACTGGTTGGGGCATTGCCAC
CACCTGTCAGCTCCTTTCCGGGACTTTCGCTTTCCCCCTCCCTATTGCCACGGCGGAACTCATCGCCGCC
TGCCTTGCCCGCTGCTGGACAGGGGCTCGGCTGTTGGGCACTGACAATTCCGTGGTGTTGTCGGGGAAGC
TGACGTCCTTTCCATGGCTGCTCGCCTGTGTTGCCACCTGGATTCTGCGCGGGACGTCCTTCTGCTACGT
CCCTTCGGCCCTCAATCCAGCGGACCTTCCTTCCCGCGGCCTGCTGCCGGCTCTGCGGCCTCTTCCGCGT
CTTCGCCTTCGCCCTCAGACGAGTCGGATCTCCCTTTGGGCCGCCTCCCCGCCTGGAATTCTACCGGGTA
GGGGAGGCGCTTTTCCCAAGGCAGTCTGGAGCATGCGCTTTAGCAGCCCCGCTGGGCACTTGGCGCTACA
CAAGTGGCCTCTGGCCTCGCACACATTCCACATCCACCGGTAGGCGCCAACCGGCTCCGTTCTTTGGTGG
CCCCTTCGCGCCACCTTCTACTCCTCCCCTAGTCAGGAAGTTCCCCCCCGCCCCGCAGCTCGCGTCGTGC
AGGACGTGACAAATGGAAGTAGCACGTCTCACTAGTCTCGTGCAGATGGACAGCACCGCTGAGCAATGGA
AGCGGGTAGGCCTTTGGGGCAGCGGCCAATAGCAGCTTTGCTCCTTCGCTTTCTGGGCTCAGAGGCTGGG
AAGGGGTGGGTCCGGGGGCGGGCTCAGGGGCGGGCTCAGGGGCGGGGCGGGCGCCCGAAGGTCCTCCGGA
GGCCCGGCATTCTGCACGCTTCAAAAGCGCACGTCTGCCGCGCTGTTCTCCTCTTCCTCATCTCCGGGCC
TTTCGACCTGCAGCCCAAGCTTACCATGACCGAGTACAAGCCCACGGTGCGCCTCGCCACCCGCGACGAC
GTCCCCAGGGCCGTACGCACCCTCGCCGCCGCGTTCGCCGACTACCCCGCCACGCGCCACACCGTCGATC
CGGACCGCCACATCGAGCGGGTCACCGAGCTGCAAGAACTCTTCCTCACGCGCGTCGGGCTCGACATCGG
CAAGGTGTGGGTCGCGGACGACGGCGCCGCGGTGGCGGTCTGGACCACGCCGGAGAGCGTCGAAGCGGGG
GCGGTGTTCGCCGAGATCGGCCCGCGCATGGCCGAGTTGAGCGGTTCCCGGCTGGCCGCGCAGCAACAGA
TGGAAGGCCTCCTGGCGCCGCACCGGCCCAAGGAGCCCGCGTGGTTCCTGGCCACCGTCGGCGTCTCGCC
CGACCACCAGGGCAAGGGTCTGGGCAGCGCCGTCGTGCTCCCCGGAGTGGAGGCGGCCGAGCGCGCCGGG
GTGCCCGCCTTCCTGGAGACCTCCGCGCCCCGCAACCTCCCCTTCTACGAGCGGCTCGGCTTCACCGTCA
CCGCCGACGTCGAGGTGCCCGAAGGACCGCGCACCTGGTGCATGACCCGCAAGCCCGGTGCCTGACGCCC
GCCCCACGACCCGCAGCGCCCGACCGAAAGGAGCGCACGACCCCATGCATCTCGAGGGCCCGGTACCTTT
AAGACCAATGACTTACAAGGCAGCTGTAGATCTTAGCCACTTTTTAAAAGAAAAGGGGGGACTGGAAGGG
CTAGCTCACTCCCAACGAAGACAAGATCTGCTTTTTGCTTGTACTGGGTCTCTCTGGTTAGACCAGATCT
GAGCCTGGGAGCTCTCTGGCTAACTAGGGAACCCACTGCTTAAGCCTCAATAAAGCTTGCCTTGAGTGCT
TCAAGTAGTGTGTGCCCGTCTGTTGTGTGACTCTGGTAACTAGAGATCCCTCAGACCCTTTTAGTCAGTG
TGGAAAATCTCTAGCAGTAGTAGTTCATGTCATCTTATTATTCAGTATTTATAACTTGCAAAGAAATGAA
TATCAGAGAGTGAGAGGAACTTGTTTATTGCAGCTTATAATGGTTACAAATAAAGCAATAGCATCACAAA
TTTCACAAATAAAGCATTTTTTTCACTGCATTCTAGTTGTGGTTTGTCCAAACTCATCAATGTATCTTAT
CATGTCTGGCTCTAGCTATCCCGCCCCTAACTCCGCCCATCCCGCCCCTAACTCCGCCCAGTTCCGCCCA
TTCTCCGCCCCATGGCTGACTAATTTTTTTTATTTATGCAGAGGCCGAGGCCGCCTCGGCCTCTGAGCTA
TTCCAGAAGTAGTGAGGAGGCTTTTTTGGAGGCCTAGGGACGTACCCAATTCGCCCTATAGTGAGTCGTA
TTACGCGCGCTCACTGGCCGTCGTTTTACAACGTCGTGACTGGGAAAACCCTGGCGTTACCCAACTTAAT
CGCCTTGCAGCACATCCCCCTTTCGCCAGCTGGCGTAATAGCGAAGAGGCCCGCACCGATCGCCCTTCCC
AACAGTTGCGCAGCCTGAATGGCGAATGGG
[124 nt withheld, positions 6471-6594]
C
[91 nt withheld, positions 6596-6686]
A
[49 nt withheld, positions 6688-6736]
CCTTTGACGTTGGAGTCCACGTTCTTT
[37 nt withheld, positions 6764-6800]
ACCCTATCTCGGTCTATTCTTTTGATTTATAAGGGATTTTGCCGATTTCGGCCTATTGGTTAAAAAATGA
GCTGATTTAACAAAAATTTAACGCGAATTTTAACAAAATATTAACGCTTACAATTTAGGTGGCACTTTTC
GGGGAAATGTGCGCGGAACCCCTATTTGTTTATTTTTCTAAATACATTCAAATATGTATCCGCTCATGAG
ACAATAACCCTGATAAATGCTTCAATAATATTGAAAAAGGAAGAGTATGAGTATTCAACATTTCCGTGTC
GCCCTTATTCCCTTTTTTGCGGCATTTTGCCTTCCTGTTTTTGCTCACCCAGAAACGCTGGTGAAAGTAA
AAGATGCTGAAGATCAGTTGGGTGCACGAGTGGGTTACATCGAACTGGATCTCAACAGCGGTAAGATCCT
TGAGAGTTTTCGCCCCGAAGAACGTTTTCCAATGATGAGCACTTTTAAAGTTCTGCTATGTGGCGCGGTA
TTATCCCGTATTGACGCCGGGCAAGAGCAACTCGGTCGCCGCATACACTATTCTCAGAATGACTTGGTTG
AGTACTCACCAGTCACAGAAAAGCATCTTACGGATGGCATGACAGTAAGAGAATTATGCAGTGCTGCCAT
AACCATGAGTGATAACACTGCGGCCAACTTACTTCTGACAACGATCGGAGGACCGAAGGAGCTAACCGCT
TTTTTGCACAACATGGGGGATCATGTAACTCGCCTTGATCGTTGGGAACCGGAGCTGAATGAAGCCATAC
CAAACGACGAGCGTGACACCACGATGCCTGTAGCAATGGCAACAACGTTGCGCAAACTATTAACTGGCGA
ACTACTTACTCTAGCTTCCCGGCAACAATTAATAGACTGGATGGAGGCGGATAAAGTTGCAGGACCACTT
CTGCGCTCGGCCCTTCCGGCTGGCTGGTTTATTGCTGATAAATCTGGAGCCGGTGAGCGTGGGTCTCGCG
GTATCATTGCAGCACTGGGGCCAGATGGTAAGCCCTCCCGTATCGTAGTTATCTACACGACGGGGAGTCA
GGCAACTATGGATGAACGAAATAGACAGATCGCTGAGATAGGTGCCTCACTGATTAAGCATTGGTAACTG
TCAGACCAAGTTTACTCATATATACTTTAGATTGATTTAAAACTTCATTTTTAATTTAAAAGGATCTAGG
TGAAGATCCTTTTTGATAATCTCATGACCAAAATCCCTTAACGTGAGTTTTCGTTCCACTGAGCGTCAGA
CCCCGTAGAAAAGATCAAAGGATCTTCTTGAGATCCTTTTTTTCTGCGCGTAATCTGCTGCTTGCAAACA
AAAAAACCACCGCTACCAGCGGTGGTTTGTTTGCCGGATCAAGAGCTACCAACTCTTTTTCCGAAGGTAA
CTGGCTTCAGCAGAGCGCAGATACCAAATACTGTTCTTCTAGTGTAGCCGTAGTTAGGCCACCACTTCAA
GAACTCTGTAGCACCGCCTACATACCTCGCTCTGCTAATCCTGTTACCAGTGGCTGCTGCCAGTGGCGAT
AAGTCGTGTCTTACCGGGTTGGACTCAAGACGATAGTTACCGGATAAGGCGCAGCGGTCGGGCTGAACGG
GGGGTTCGTGCACACAGCCCAGCTTGGAGCGAACGACCTACACCGAACTGAGATACCTACAGCGTGAGCT
ATGAGAAAGCGCCACGCTTCCCGAAGGGAGAAAGGTGGACAGGTATCCGGTAAGCGGCAGGGTCGGAACA
GGAGAGCGCACGAGGGAGCTTCCAGGGGGAAACGCCTGGTATCTTTATAGTCCTGTCGGGTTTCGCCACC
TCTGACTTGAGCGTCGATTTTTGTGATGCTCGTCAGGGGGGCGGAGCCTATGGAAAAACGCCAGCAACGC
GGCCTTTTTACGGTTCCTGGCCTTTTGCTGGCCTTTTGCTCACATGTTCTTTCCTGCGTTATCCCCTGAT
TCTGTGGATAACCGTATTACCGCCTTTGAGTGAGCTGATACCGCTCGCCGCAGCCGAACGACCGAGCGCA
GCGAGTCAGTGAGCGAGGAAGCGGAAGAGCGCCCAATACGCAAACCGCCTCTCCCCGCGCGTTGGCCGAT
TCATTAATGCAGCTGGCACGACAGGTTTCCCGACTGGAAAGCGGGCAGTGAGCGCAACGCAATTAATGTG
AGTTAGCTCACTCATTAGGCACCCCAGGCTTTACACTTTATGCTTCCGGCTCGTATGTTGTGTGGAATTG
TGAGCGGATAACAATTTCACACAGGAAACAGCTATGACCATGATTACGCCAAGCGCGCAATTAACCCTCA
CTAAAGGGAACAAAAGCTGGAGCTGCAAGCTTAATGTAGTCTTATGCAATACTCTTGTAGTCTTGCAACA
TGGTAACGATGAGTTAGCAACATGCCTTACAAGGAGAGAAAAAGCACCGTGCATGCCGATTGGTGGAAGT
AAGGTGGTACGATCGTGCCTTATTAGGAAGGCAACAGACGGGTCTGACATGGATTGGACGAACCACTGAA
TTGCCGCATTGCAGAGATATTGTATTTAAGTGCCTAGCTCGATACATAAACGGGTCTCTCTGGTTAGACC
AGATCTGAGCCTGGGAGCTCTCTGGCTAACTAGGGAACCCACTGCTTAAGCCTCAATAAAGCTTGCCTTG
AGTGCTTCAAGTAGTGTGTGCCCGTCTGTTGTGTGACTCTGGTAACTAGAGATCCCTCAGACCCTTTTAG
TCAGTGTGGAAAATCTCTAGCAGTGGCGCCCGAACAGGGACTTGAAAGCGAAAGGGAAACCAGAGGAGCT
CTCTCGACGCAGGACTCGGCTTGCTGAAGCGCGCACGGCAAGAGGCGAGGGGCGGCGACTGGTGAGTACG
CCAAAAATTTTGACTAGCGGAGGCTAGAAGGAGAGAGATGGGTGCGAGAGCGTCAGTATTAAGCGGGGGA
GAATTAGATCGCGATGGGAAAAAATTCGGTTAAGGCCAGGGGGAAAGAAAAAATATAAATTAAAACATAT
AGTATGGGCAAGCAGGGAGCTAGAACGATTCGCAGTTAATCCTGGCCTGTTAGAAACATCAGAAGGCTGT
AGACAAATACTGGGACAGCTACAACCATCCCTTCAGACAGGATCAGAAGAACTTAGATCATTATATAATA
CAGTAGCAACCCTCTATTGTGTGCATCAAAGGATAGAGATAAAAGACACCAAGGAAGCTTTAGACAAGAT
AGAGGAAGAGCAAAACAAAAGTAAGACCACCGCACAGCAAGCGGCCGCTGATCTTCAGACCTGGAGGAGG
AGATATGAGGGACAATTGGAGAAGTGAATTATATAAATATAAAGTAGTAAAAATTGAACCATTAGGAGTA
GCACCCACCAAGGCAAAGAGAAGAGTGGTGCAGAGAGAAAAAAGAGCAGTGGGAATAGGAGCTTTGTTCC
TTGGGTTCTTGGGAGCAGCAGGAAGCACTATGGGCGCAGCGTCAATGACGCTGACGGTACAGGCCAGACA
ATTATTGTCTGGTATAGTGCAGCAGCAGAACAATTTGCTGAGGGCTATTGAGGCGCAACAGCATCTGTTG
CAACTCACAGTCTGGGGCATCAAGCAGCTCCAGGCAAGAATCCTGGCTGTGGAAAGATACCTAAAGGATC
AACAGCTCCTGGGGATTTGGGGTTGCTCTGGAAAACTCATTTGCACCACTGCTGTGCCTTGGAATGCTAG
TTGGAGTAATAAATCTCTGGAACAGATTTGGAATCACACGACCTGGATGGAGTGGGACAGAGAAATTAAC
AATTACACAAGCTTAATACACTCCTTAATTGAAGAATCGCAAAACCAGCAAGAAAAGAATGAACAAGAAT
TATTGGAATTAGATAAATGGGCAAGTTTGTGG
Features (pLannotate 1.2.2; 31 found; start..end, strand, type, name):
    145..245     +  CDS            Rev (fragment): human immunodeficiency virus 1 (HIV-1) Rev protein; rev; enhances nuclear export of unspliced and incompletely spliced viral mRNAs
    264..380     +  misc_feature   cPPT/CTS: central polypurine tract and central termination sequence of HIV-1
    412..432     +  protein_bind   attB4: mutant version of attB; core recombination site for the Gateway® BP reaction BP Clonase™
    432..1643    +  promoter       UbC promoter: human ubiquitin C promoter
   1645..1662    +  protein_bind   attB1 (fragment): mutant version of attB; core recombination site for the Gateway® BP reaction BP Clonase™
   1668..2903    +  CDS            BCKDK: BCKD_HUMAN - Experimental evidence at protein level: Swiss-Prot protein existence level 1. Catalyzes the phosphorylation and inactivation of the branched-chain alpha-ketoacid dehydrogenase complex, the key regulatory enzyme of the valine, leucine and isoleucine catabolic pathways. Key enzyme that regulate the activity state of the BCKD complex. From Homo sapiens (Human).
   2906..2928    -  protein_bind   attB2 (fragment): mutant version of attB; recombination site for the Gateway® BP reaction BP Clonase™
   2979..3749    +  CDS            miniTurbo: N-terminally truncated mutant of the E. coli biotin ligase BioID engineered for improved catalytic efficiency (Branon et al., 2018)
   3804..4392    +  misc_feature   WPRE: woodchuck hepatitis virus posttranscriptional regulatory element
   4406..4905    +  promoter       PGK promoter: mouse phosphoglycerate kinase 1 promoter
   4926..5525    +  CDS            PuroR: puromycin N-acetyltransferase; pac from Streptomyces alboniger; confers resistance to puromycin
   5593..5730    +  CDS            nef (fragment): NEF_HV1LA - Experimental evidence at protein level: Swiss-Prot protein existence level 1. Extracellular Nef protein targets CD4(+) T-lymphocytes for apoptosis by interacting with CXCR4 surface receptors. From Human immunodeficiency virus type 1 group M subtype B (isolate Lai) (HIV-1).
   5716..5896    +  LTR            5' LTR (truncated): truncated 5' long terminal repeat (LTR) from HIV-1
   5968..6089    +  polyA_signal   SV40 poly(A) signal: SV40 polyadenylation signal
   6129..6264    +  rep_origin     SV40 ori: SV40 origin of replication
   6285..6303    -  promoter       T7 promoter: promoter for bacteriophage T7 RNA polymerase
   6311..6466    +  CDS            lacZα (fragment): LacZα fragment of β-galactosidase; lacZ fragment
   6471..6899    +  rep_origin     f1 ori (sequence partly withheld): f1 bacteriophage origin of replication; arrow indicates direction of (+) strand synthesis
   6952..7056    +  promoter       AmpR promoter: bla
   7057..7917    +  CDS            AmpR: β-lactamase; bla; confers resistance to ampicillin, carbenicillin, and related antibiotics
   8088..8676    +  rep_origin     ori: high-copy-number ColE1/pMB1/pBR322/pUC origin of replication
   8859..8951    +  CDS            lacI (fragment): lac repressor; lacI; The lac repressor binds to the lac operator to inhibit transcription in E. coli. This inhibition can be relieved by adding lactose or isopropyl-β-D-thiogalactopyranoside (IPTG).
   8964..8985    +  protein_bind   CAP binding site: CAP binding activates transcription in the presence of cAMP. E. coli catabolite activator protein
   9000..9030    +  promoter       lac promoter: promoter for the E. coli lac operon
   9034..9056    +  protein_bind   lac operator (fragment): The lac repressor binds to the lac operator to inhibit transcription in E. coli. This inhibition can be relieved by adding lactose or isopropyl-β-D-thiogalactopyranoside (IPTG). lac repressor encoded by lacI
   9099..9117    +  promoter       T3 promoter: promoter for bacteriophage T3 RNA polymerase
   9145..9371    +  promoter       RSV promoter: Rous sarcoma virus enhancer/promoter
   9372..9552    +  LTR            5' LTR (truncated): truncated 5' long terminal repeat (LTR) from HIV-1
   9599..9724    +  misc_feature   HIV-1 Ψ: packaging signal of human immunodeficiency virus type 1
   9708..10071   +  CDS            HIV-1 gag (fragment): gag protein from human immunodeficiency virus 1; gag
  10217..10450   +  misc_feature   RRE: The Rev response element (RRE) of HIV-1 allows for Rev-dependent mRNA export from the nucleus to the cytoplasm.
