[The description below was written by a language model from this plasmid's Addgene catalogue record and pLannotate feature annotations shown in this document.]
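Description:
p667-UBC-BCKDK-V5-miniTurbo_IDG-K is a lentiviral mammalian expression clone built on the pDest667 Gateway destination backbone, carrying human BCKDK (branched-chain alpha-ketoacid dehydrogenase kinase) fused at its C terminus to V5-miniTurbo. The sequenced plasmid is about 10.7 kb. In bacteria it is maintained through a ColE1/pUC-type origin and selected with ampicillin via the bla gene. The catalogue lists it as low copy even though the annotated origin is of the high-copy class. An f1 origin and remnants of a lac/T7/T3 cloning region are also present.

The transfer cassette has a third-generation-style layout. An RSV promoter drives a truncated HIV-1 5' LTR, followed by the Ψ packaging signal with a gag fragment, the RRE for Rev-dependent nuclear export of the genomic RNA, and the cPPT/CTS. A second truncated LTR, followed by an SV40 polyadenylation signal, closes the viral unit downstream. Between these elements, attB4, attB1 and attB2 sites mark the junctions left by multisite Gateway assembly of three modules: the human ubiquitin C promoter, the BCKDK coding sequence, and the tag. The annotation detects miniTurbo, an engineered truncated E. coli biotin ligase, but does not call the V5 epitope separately; a short unannotated gap lies between attB2 and miniTurbo. A WPRE follows the fusion to enhance transcript expression, and a mouse PGK promoter drives puromycin N-acetyltransferase for selecting transduced cells.

The construct was made within the Illuminating the Druggable Genome programme's resource on understudied kinases. It is intended for stable expression of the kinase–ligase fusion so that neighbouring proteins are biotinylated and identified by mass spectrometry, generating protein-proximity networks.
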