Addgene plasmid #158189: p667-UBC-BCKDK-V5-miniTurbo_IDG-K
Purpose: Gateway destination clone of BCKDK (human) tagged with C-terminal V5-miniTurbo for generating protein-proximity networks using proximity-dependent biotinylation proteomics
Depositing lab: Ben Major. Depositing organization: Washington University in Saint Louis.
Backbone
  Vector backbone: pDest667
  Backbone manufacturer: PEL
  Backbone size w/o insert (bp): 9014
  Vector type: Mammalian Expression, Lentiviral ; Gateway Destination
  Selectable markers: Puromycin
Growth in bacteria
  Bacterial resistance: Ampicillin, 100 μg/mL
  Growth temperature: 30°C
  Growth strain: DH10B
  Copy number: Low Copy
Gene/Insert
  Gene/Insert name: BCKDK-V5-miniTurbo (alt name: BCKDK)
  Species: H. sapiens (human)
  Entrez Gene: BCKDK (a.k.a. BCKDKD, BDK)
  Promoter: Ubiquitin
  Tag / fusion protein: V5-miniTurbo (C terminal on insert)
  Cloning method: Gateway Cloning
  Sequencing primers: 5′ GCCCGAAGGAATAGAAGAAGAA; 3′ CATAGCGTAAAAGGAGCAACA
Terms and licenses: Academic/Nonprofit Terms; Industry Terms: Not Available to Industry
Depositor comments: These plasmids were generated as part of the Illuminating the Druggable Genome (IDG) program sponsored by the NIH Common Fund. The goal of this program is to identify, gather, and distribute information and resources for proteins that currently are not well-studied yet belong to commonly drug-targeted protein families: protein kinases, non-olfactory G-protein coupled receptors (GPCRs), and ion channels. The IDG program is designed to develop fundamental research tools for understudied proteins, elucidate their function, and disseminate the IDG-related resources and data to the greater scientific community. These lentiviral gateway destination plasmids were generated, as part of the Kinase-Data and Resource Generating Center (DRGC), using the single fragment or multisite gateway cloning technology. They were used for generating proteomics-based protein-interaction and protein-proximity networks that can be accessed through the kinase-DRGC website https://darkkinome.org/. Each plasmid has either an N- or C-terminal fusion protein (Flag/ V5/V5-miniTurbo/V5-TurboID/miniTurbo-V5/TurboID-V5) tagged understudied kinase driven under either a CMV or Ubiquitin (UBC) promoter. All inserts in the pENTR plasmids used to generate the deposited destination plasmids were end-sequenced and insert size validated prior to multi-site gateway cloning. The combined insert size of the single fragment or three fragment destination plasmids were confirmed by restriction digestion (BsrGI, and EcoRV for pDest667; BsrGI, EcoRV, and BstZ17I for pDest663; and BsrGI for pHAGE) and all plasmids were partially sequenced to ensure in-frame ORFs and fusion tags.
How to cite: p667-UBC-BCKDK-V5-miniTurbo_IDG-K was a gift from Ben Major (Addgene plasmid # 158189 ; http://n2t.net/addgene:158189 ; RRID:Addgene_158189)
