>Addgene plasmid #158189 | p667-UBC-BCKDK-V5-miniTurbo_IDG-K | depositor partial sequence | sequence record 305606 | MiniTurbo region sequencing result
AGTTTTTTAGGCACCTTTTGAAATGTAATCATTTGGGTCAATATGTAATTTTCAGTGTTAGACTAGTAAA
TTGTCCGCTAAATTCTGGCCGTTTTTGGCTTTTTTGTTAGACACAAGTTTGTACAAAAAAGTTGGCATGA
TCCTGGCGTCGGTGCTGAGGAGCGGTCCCGGGGGCGGGCTTCCGCTCCGGCCCCTCCTGGGACCCGCACT
CGCGCTCCGGGCCCGCTCGACGTCGGCCACCGACACACACCACGTGGAGATGGCTCGGGAGCGCTCCAAG
ACCGTCACCTCCTTTTACAACCAGTCGGCCATCGACGCGGCAGCGGAGAAGCCCTCAGTCCGCCTAACGC
CCACCATGATGCTCTACGCTGGCCGCTCTCAGGACGGCAGCCACCTTCTGAAAAGTGCTCGGTACCTGCA
GCAAGAACTTCCAGTGAGGATTGCTCACCGCATCAAGGGCTTCCGCTGCCTTCCTTTCATCATTGGCTGC
AACCCCACCATACTGCACGTGCATGAGCTATATATCCGTGCCTTCCAGAAGCTGACAGACTTCCCTCCGA
TCAAGGACCAGGCGGACGAGGCCCAGTACTGCCAGCTGGTGCGACAGCTGCTGGATGACCACAAGGATGT
GGTGACCCTCTTGGCAGAGGGCCTACGTGAGAGCCGGAAGCACATAGAGGATGAAAAGCTCGTCCGCTAC
TTCTTGGACAAGACGCTGACTTCGAGGCTTGGAATCCGCATGTTGGCCACGCATCACCTGGCGCTGCATG
AGGACAAGCCTGACTTTGTCGGCATCATCTGTACTCGTCTCTCACCAAAGAAGATTATTGAGAAGTGGGT
GGACTTTGCCAGACGCCTGTGTGAGCACAAGTATGGCAATGCGCCCCGTGTCCGCATCAATGG
