>Addgene plasmid #158189 | p667-UBC-BCKDK-V5-miniTurbo_IDG-K | depositor partial sequence | sequence record 305607 | IDG region sequencing result
GACTTTGTCGGCATCATCTGTACTCGTCTCTCACCAAAGAAGATTATTGAGAAGTGGGTGGACTTTGCCA
GACGCCTGTGTGAGCACAAGTATGGCAATGCGCCCCGTGTCCGCATCAATGGCCATGTGGCTGCCCGGTT
CCCCTTCATCCCTATGCCACTGGACTACATCCTGCCGGAGCTGCTCAAGAATGCCATGAGAGCCACAATG
GAGAGTCACCTAGACACTCCCTACAATGTCCCAGATGTGGTCATCACCATCGCCAACAATGATGTCGATC
TGATCATCAGGATCTCAGACCGTGGTGGAGGAATCGCTCACAAAGATCTGGACCGGGTCATGGACTACCA
CTTCACTACTGCTGAGGCCAGCACACAGGACCCCCGGATCAGCCCCCTCTTTGGCCATCTGGACATGCAT
AGTGGCGCCCAGTCAGGACCCATGCACGGCTTTGGCTTCGGGTTGCCCACGTCACGGGCCTACGCGGAGT
ACCTCGGTGGGTCTCTGCAGCTGCAGTCCCTGCAGGGCATTGGCACGGACGTCTACCTGCGGCTCCGCCA
CATCGATGGCCGGGAGGAAAGCTTCCGGATCTGCCCAACTTTCTTGTACAAAGTGGGCGGCAAGCCCATC
CCCAACCCCCTGCTGGGCCTGGACAGCACCGCTAGCATCCCGCTGCTGAACGCTAAACAGATTCTGGGAC
AGCTGGACGGCGGGAGCGTGGCAGTCCTGCCTGTGGTCGANTCCACCAATCAGTACCTGCTGGATCGAAT
CGGCGAGCTGAAGAGTGGGGATGCT
